>Addgene plasmid #71597 | pJK507 | depositor full sequence | sequence record 131671 | pJK507 sequence 4176 bps
TGGCGAATGGG
[124 nt withheld, positions 12-135]
C
[91 nt withheld, positions 137-227]
A
[49 nt withheld, positions 229-277]
CCTTTGACGTTGGAGTCCACGTTCTTT
[37 nt withheld, positions 305-341]
ACCCTATCTCGGTCTATTCTTTTGATTTATAAGGGATTTTGCCGATTTCGGCCTATTGGTTAAAAAATGA
GCTGATTTAACAAAAATTTAACGCGAATTTTAACAAAATATTAACGTTTACAATTTCAGGTGGCACTTTT
CGGGGAAATGTGCGCGGAACCCCTATTTGTTTATTTTTCTAAATACATTCAAATATGTATCCGCTCATGA
GACAATAACCCTGATAAATGCTTCAATAATATTGAAAAAGGAAGAGTATGAGTATTCAACATTTCCGTGT
CGCCCTTATTCCCTTTTTTGCGGCATTTTGCCTTCCTGTTTTTGCTCACCCAGAAACGCTGGTGAAAGTA
AAAGATGCTGAAGATCAGTTGGGTGCACGAGTGGGTTACATCGAACTGGATCTCAACAGCGGTAAGATCC
TTGAGAGTTTTCGCCCCGAAGAACGTTTTCCAATGATGAGCACTTTTAAAGTTCTGCTATGTGGCGCGGT
ATTATCCCGTATTGACGCCGGGCAAGAGCAACTCGGTCGCCGCATACACTATTCTCAGAATGACTTGGTT
GAGTACTCACCAGTCACAGAAAAGCATCTTACGGATGGCATGACAGTAAGAGAATTATGCAGTGCTGCCA
TAACCATGAGTGATAACACTGCGGCCAACTTACTTCTGACAACGATCGGAGGACCGAAGGAGCTAACCGC
TTTTTTGCACAACATGGGGGATCATGTAACTCGCCTTGATCGTTGGGAACCGGAGCTGAATGAAGCCATA
CCAAACGACGAGCGTGACACCACGATGCCTGCAGCAATGGCAACAACGTTGCGCAAACTATTAACTGGCG
AACTACTTACTCTAGCTTCCCGGCAACAATTAATAGACTGGATGGAGGCGGATAAAGTTGCAGGACCACT
TCTGCGCTCGGCCCTTCCGGCTGGCTGGTTTATTGCTGATAAATCTGGAGCCGGTGAGCGTGGGTCTCGC
GGTATCATTGCAGCACTGGGGCCAGATGGTAAGCCCTCCCGTATCGTAGTTATCTACACGACGGGGAGTC
AGGCAACTATGGATGAACGAAATAGACAGATCGCTGAGATAGGTGCCTCACTGATTAAGCATTGGTAACT
GTCAGACCAAGTTTACTCATATATACTTTAGATTGATTTAAAACTTCATTTTTAATTTAAAAGGATCTAG
GTGAAGATCCTTTTTGATAATCTCATGACCAAAATCCCTTAACGTGAGTTTTCGTTCCACTGAGCGTCAG
ACCCCGTAGAAAAGATCAAAGGATCTTCTTGAGATCCTTTTTTTCTGCGCGTAATCTGCTGCTTGCAAAC
AAAAAAACCACCGCTACCAGCGGTGGTTTGTTTGCCGGATCAAGAGCTACCAACTCTTTTTCCGAAGGTA
ACTGGCTTCAGCAGAGCGCAGATACCAAATACTGTCCTTCTAGTGTAGCCGTAGTTAGGCCACCACTTCA
AGAACTCTGTAGCACCGCCTACATACCTCGCTCTGCTAATCCTGTTACCAGTGGCTGCTGCCAGTGGCGA
TAAGTCGTGTCTTACCGGGTTGGACTCAAGACGATAGTTACCGGATAAGGCGCAGCGGTCGGGCTGAACG
GGGGGTTCGTGCACACAGCCCAGCTTGGAGCGAACGACCTACACCGAACTGAGATACCTACAGCGTGAGC
TATGAGAAAGCGCCACGCTTCCCGAAGGGAGAAAGGCGGACAGGTATCCGGTAAGCGGCAGGGTCGGAAC
AGGAGAGCGCACGAGGGAGCTTCCAGGGGGAAACGCCTGGTATCTTTATAGTCCTGTCGGGTTTCGCCAC
CTCTGACTTGAGCGTCGATTTTTGTGATGCTCGTCAGGGGGGCGGAGCCTATGGAAAAACGCCAGCAACG
CGGCCTTTTTACGGTTCCTGGCCTTTTGCTGGCCTTTTGCTCACATGTTCTTTCCTGCGTTATCCCCTGA
TTCTGTGGATAACCGTATTACCGCCTTTGAGTGAGCTGATACCGCTCGCCGCAGCCGAACGACCGAGCGC
AGCGAGTCAGTGAGCGAGGAAGCGGAAGAGCGCCTGATGCGGTATTTTCTCCTTACGCATCTGTGCGGTA
TTTCACACCGCATATATGGTGCACTCTCAGTACAATCTGCTCTGATGCCGCATAGTTAAGCCAGTATACA
CTCCGCTATCGCTACGTGACTGGGTCATGGCTGCGCCCCGACACCCGCCAACACCCGCTGACGCGCCCTG
ACGGGCTTGTCTGCTCCCGGCATCCGCTTACAGACAAGCTGTGACCGTCTCCGGGAGCTGCATGTGTCAG
AGGTTTTCACCGTCATCACCGAAACGCGCGAGGCAGCTGCGGTAAAGCTCATCAGCGTGGTCGTGAAGCG
ATTCACAGATGTCTGCCTGTTCATCCGCGTCCAGCTCGTTGAGTTTCTCCAGAAGCGTTAATGTCTGGCT
TCTGATAAAGCGGGCCATGTTAAGGGCGGTTTTTTCCTGTTTGGTCACTGATGCCTCCGTGTAAGGGGGA
TTTCTGTTCATGGGGGTAATGATACCGATGAAACGAGAGAGGATGCTCACGATACGGGTTACTGATGATG
AACATGCCCGGTTACTGGAACGTTGTGAGGGTAAACAACTGGCGGTATGGATGCGGCGGGACCAGAGAAA
AATCACTCAGGGTCAATGCCAGCGCTTCGTTAATACAGATGTAGGTGTTCCACAGGGTAGCCAGCAGCAT
CCTGCGATGCAGATCCGGAACATAATGGTGCAGGGCGCTGACTTCCGCGTTTCCAGACTTTACGAAACAC
GGAAACCGAAGACCATTCATGTTGTTGCTCAGGTCGCAGACGTTTTGCAGCAGCAGTCGCTTCACGTTCG
CTCGCGTATCGGTGATTCATTCTGCTAACCAGTAAGGCAACCCCGCCAGCCTAGCCGGGTCCTCAACGAC
AGGAGCACGATCATGCGCACCCGTGGCCAGGACCCAACGCTGCCCGAGATCTCGATCCCGCGAAATTAAT
ACGACTCACTATAGGGAGACCACAACGGTTTCCCTCTAGAAATAATTTTGTTTAACTTTAAGAAGGAGAT
ATACATATGATGAGCGAAACCGCCCCCCTGCCCTCTGCTTCCAGTGCTTTAGAAGATAAAGCAGCCTCTG
CCCCCGTTGTGGGCATTATCATGGGCAGCCAGTCAGACTTCGAAACCATGCGCCATGCAGACGCATTGCT
GACAGAGCTGGAAATTCCGCATGAAACCCTCATTGTTTCAGCACATCGTACGCCAGACCGGTTGGCGGAT
TATGCGCGTACGGCAGCCGAACGCGGCCTGAATGTGATTATTGCTGGGGCCGGTGGAGCTGCACATCTGC
CGGGTATGTGTGCGGCATGGACACGCCTGCCCGTGCTGGGTGTTCCAGTAGAATCTCGCGCTCTTAAAGG
CATGGACAGCCTGCTTTCCATTGTGCAGATGCCCGGCGGCGTGCCTGTGGGCACTTTGGCTATTGGGGCA
TCCGGCGCCAAAAATGCCGCCTTGCTGGCCGCCTCCATTCTTGCACTGTATAACCCGGCCCTTGCCGCAC
GCCTTGAAACATTTCGCGCATTGCAGACGGCCTCTGTCCCCAACTCTCCCATTACCGAAGATAAATGAGA
ATTCGAGCTCCGTCGACAAGCTTGCGGCCGCACTCGAGCACCACCACCACCACCACTGAGATCCGGCTGC
TAACAAAGCCCGAAAGGAAGCTGAGTTGGCTGCTGCCACCGCTGAGCAATAACTAGCATAACCCCTTGGG
GCCTCTAAACGGGTCTTGAGGGGTTTTTTGCTGAAAGGAGGAACTATATCCGGAT
Features (pLannotate 1.2.2; 13 found; start..end, strand, type, name):
     12..467     +  rep_origin     f1 ori (sequence partly withheld): f1 bacteriophage origin of replication; arrow indicates direction of (+) strand synthesis
    494..598     +  promoter       AmpR promoter: bla
    599..1459    +  CDS            AmpR: β-lactamase; bla; confers resistance to ampicillin, carbenicillin, and related antibiotics
   1630..2218    +  rep_origin     ori: high-copy-number ColE1/pMB1/pBR322/pUC origin of replication
   2404..2546    -  misc_feature   bom: basis of mobility region from pBR322
   2648..2839    -  CDS            rop: Rop protein, which maintains plasmids at low copy number; rop
   2856..3236    +  CDS            YPB1_ECOLX: Protein predicted: Swiss-Prot protein existence level 4. From Escherichia coli.
   3348..3366    +  promoter       T7 promoter: promoter for bacteriophage T7 RNA polymerase
   3398..3420    +  RBS            RBS: efficient ribosome binding site from bacteriophage T7 gene 10 (Olins and Rangwala, 1989)
   3500..3961    +  CDS            purE (fragment): PURE_ECOLI - Experimental evidence at protein level: Swiss-Prot protein existence level 1. Catalyzes the conversion of N5-carboxyaminoimidazole ribonucleotide (N5-CAIR) to 4-carboxy-5-aminoimidazole ribonucleotide (CAIR). From Escherichia coli (strain K12).
   4020..4037    +  CDS            9xHis (fragment): 9xHis affinity tag
   4047..4096    +  CDS            SET1 (fragment): solubility-enhancement tag derived from T7 phage gene 10B
   4104..4151    +  terminator     T7 terminator: transcription terminator for bacteriophage T7 RNA polymerase
