[The description below was written by a language model from this plasmid's Addgene catalogue record and pLannotate feature annotations shown in this document.]
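Description:
pJK507 is a bacterial expression plasmid built on the pET23a backbone for producing a double-mutant form of N5-carboxyaminoimidazole ribonucleotide mutase (PurE) from Acetobacter aceti 1023. The total size is 4,176 bp. The plasmid carries a ColE1/pMB1-type origin and is catalogued as high copy, although the annotation also detects a short rop reading frame and the pBR322 bom region. It additionally has an f1 phage origin, which permits single-stranded DNA production. Selection is through the β-lactamase gene (AmpR) under its own bla promoter, conferring ampicillin resistance.

The purE coding sequence was inserted between NdeI and EcoRI sites, both retained, downstream of the T7 promoter and the phage T7 gene 10 ribosome binding site, with the T7 terminator at the 3′ end. Expression therefore requires a host that supplies T7 RNA polymerase. The encoded protein, designated AaPurE1fwf, has tryptophan-34 and tryptophan-165 each replaced by phenylalanine, and carries an additional N-terminal methionine. The automated annotation labels the insert as a fragment of E. coli PurE, which reflects homology matching rather than the true source organism. PurE catalyses conversion of N5-CAIR to CAIR in purine biosynthesis. A His-tag sequence from the vector lies downstream of the insert, along with a short match to a T7 gene 10B-derived tag, but the record does not say whether either is translated in frame with the enzyme, and no tag is listed in the catalogue fields. The record gives the purpose only as production of this mutant enzyme; the reason for removing the two tryptophans is not stated.
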