Addgene plasmid #71597: pJK507
Purpose: Produces Acetobacter aceti 1023 N5-carboxyaminoimidazole ribonucleotide mutase, Trp34>Phe/Trp165>Phe mutant (AaPurE1fwf)
Depositing lab: T. J. Kappock. Depositing organization: Purdue University.
Backbone
  Vector backbone: pET23a
  Backbone size w/o insert (bp): 3666
  Total vector size (bp): 4176
  Vector type: Bacterial Expression
Growth in bacteria
  Bacterial resistance: Ampicillin, 100 μg/mL
  Growth temperature: 37°C
  Growth strain: DH5alpha
  Copy number: High Copy
Gene/Insert
  Gene/Insert name: N5-carboxyaminoimidazole ribonucleotide mutase (alt names: purE; AZ09_02690)
  Species: Acetobacter aceti 1023
  Mutation: changes tryptophan-34 to phenylalanine, tryptophan-165 to phenylalanine, additional N-terminal methionine
  GenBank ID: AAZ04483.1 KDE21029.1
  Promoter: T7
  Cloning method: Restriction Enzyme; 5′ cloning site NdeI (not destroyed); 3′ cloning site EcoRI (not destroyed)
  Sequencing primers: 5′ T7 promoter; 3′ T7 terminator
Terms and licenses: Academic/Nonprofit Terms; Industry Terms: Not Available to Industry
How to cite: pJK507 was a gift from T. J. Kappock (Addgene plasmid # 71597 ; http://n2t.net/addgene:71597 ; RRID:Addgene_71597)
