>Addgene plasmid #71597 | pJK507 | addgene partial sequence | sequence record 134335 | T7 5'-TAATACGACTCACTATAGGG-3'
AATAATTTTGTTTAACTTTAAGAAGGAGATATACATATGATGAGCGAAACCGCCCCCCTGCCCTCTGCTT
CCAGTGCTTTAGAAGATAAAGCAGCCTCTGCCCCCGTTGTGGGCATTATCATGGGCAGCCAGTCAGACTT
CGAAACCATGCGCCATGCAGACGCATTGCTGACAGAGCTGGAAATTCCGCATGAAACCCTCATTGTTTCA
GCACATCGTACGCCAGACCGGTTGGCGGATTATGCGCGTACGGCAGCCGAACGCGGCCTGAATGTGATTA
TTGCTGGGGCCGGTGGAGCTGCACATCTGCCGGGTATGTGTGCGGCATGGACACGCCTGCCCGTGCTGGG
TGTTCCAGTAGAATCTCGCGCTCTTAAAGGCATGGACAGCCTGCTTTCCATTGTGCAGATGCCCGGCGGC
GTGCCTGTGGGCACTTTGGCTATTGGGGCATCCGGCGCCAAAAATGCCGCCTTGCTGGCCGCCTCCATTC
TTGCACTGTATAACCCGGCCCTTGCCGCACGCCTTGAAACATTTCGCGCATTGCAGACGGCCTCTGTCCC
CAACTCTCCCATTACCGAAGATAAATGAGAATTCGAGCTCCGTCGACAAGCTTGCGGCCGCACTCGAGCA
CCACCACCACCACCACTGA
