>Addgene plasmid #71597 | pJK507 | addgene partial sequence | sequence record 134336 | T7term 5'-GCTAGTTATTGCTCAGCGG-3'
TTTCGGGCTTTGTTAGCAGCCGGATCTCAGTGGTGGTGGTGGTGGTGCTCGAGTGCGGCCGCAAGCTTGT
CGACGGAGCTCGAATTCTCATTTATCTTCGGTAATGGGAGAGTTGGGGACAGAGGCCGTCTGCAATGCGC
GAAATGTTTCAAGGCGTGCGGCAAGGGCCGGGTTATACAGTGCAAGAATGGAGGCGGCCAGCAAGGCGGC
ATTTTTGGCGCCGGATGCCCCAATAGCCAAAGTGCCCACAGGCACGCCGCCGGGCATCTGCACAATGGAA
AGCAGGCTGTCCATGCCTTTAAGAGCGCGAGATTCTACTGGAACACCCAGCACGGGCAGGCGTGTCCATG
CCGCACACATACCCGGCAGATGTGCAGCTCCACCGGCCCCAGCAATAATCACATTCAGGCCGCGTTCGGC
TGCCGTACGCGCATAATCCGCCAACCGGTCTGGCGTACGATGTGCTGAAACAATGAGGGTTTCATGCGGA
ATTTCCAGCTCTGTCAGCAATGCGTCTGCATGGCGCATGGTTTCGAAGTCTGACTGGCTGCCCATGATAA
TGCCCACAACGGGGGCAGAGGCTGCTTTATCTTCTAAAGCACTGGAAGCAGAGGGCAGGGGGGCGGTTTC
GCTCATCATATGTATATCTCCTTCTTAAAGTTAAACAAAATTATTTCTAGAGGGAAACCGTTGTGGTCTC
CCTATAGTGAGTCGTATTAATTTCGCGGGATCGAGATCTCGGGCAGCGTTGGGTCCTGGCCACGGGTGCG
CATGATCGTGCTCCTGTCGTTGAGGACCCGGCTAGGCTGGCGGGGTTGCCTTACTGGTTAGCAGAATGAA
TCACCGATACGCGAGCGAACGTGAAGCGACTGCTGCTGCAAAACGTCTGCGACCTGAGCAACAACATGA
